>Addgene plasmid #207335 | pCMV5D HA-Δ10 PPM1H | addgene full sequence | sequence record 412893 | Addgene NGS Result
GACGGATCGGGAGATCTCCCGATCCCCTATGGTGCACTCTCAGTACAATCTGCTCTGATGCCGCATAGTT
AAGCCAGTATCTGCTCCCTGCTTGTGTGTTGGAGGTCGCTGAGTAGTGCGCGAGCAAAATTTAAGCTACA
ACAAGGCAAGGCTTGACCGACAATTGCATGAAGAATCTGCTTAGGGTTAGGCGTTTTGCGCTGCTTCGCG
ATGTACGGGCCAGATATACGCGTTGACATTGATTATTGACTAGTTATTAATAGTAATCAATTACGGGGTC
ATTAGTTCATAGCCCATATATGGAGTTCCGCGTTACATAACTTACGGTAAATGGCCCGCCTGGCTGACCG
CCCAACGACCCCCGCCCATTGACGTCAATAATGACGTATGTTCCCATAGTAACGCCAATAGGGACTTTCC
ATTGACGTCAATGGGTGGAGTATTTACGGTAAACTGCCCACTTGGCAGTACATCAAGTGTATCATATGCC
AAGTCCGCCCCCTATTGACGTCAATGACGGTAAATGGCCCGCCTGGCATTATGCCCAGTACATGACCTTA
CGGGACTTTCCTACTTGGCAGTACATCTACGTATTAGTCATCGCTATTACCATGGTGATGCGGTTTTGGC
AGTACACCAATGGGCGTGGATAGCGGTTTGACTCACGGGGATTTCCAAGTCTCCACCCCATTGACGTCAA
TGGGAGTTTGTTTTGGCACCAAAATCAACGGGACTTTCCAAAATGTCGTAATAACCCCGCCCCGTTGACG
CAAATGGGCGGTAGGCGTGTACGGTGGGAGGTCTATATAAGCAGAGCTCGTTTAGTGAACCGTCAGAATT
GGCCACCGGATCTGCCGCCATGTACCCATACGATGTGCCAGATTACGCCGGATCCAATTTCATGGGCGGC
ATCATGGCTGGCAGCTCAGGCTCCGAGCACGGCGGCGGCAGCTGCGGAGGCTCGGACCTGCCCCTGCGTT
TCCCCTACGGGCGGCCAGAGTTCCTGGGGCTGTCTCAGGACGAGGTGGAGTGCAGCGCCGACCACATCGC
CCGCCCCATCCTCATCCTCAAGGAGACTCGGCGGCTGCCCTGGGCCACTGGCTACGCAGAGGTTATCAAT
GCCGGGAAGAGCACACACAATGAAGACCAAGCCAGCTGTGAGGTGCTCACTGTGAAGAAGAAGGCAGGGG
CCGTGACCTCAACCCCAAACAGGAACTCATCCAAGAGACGGTCCTCCCTTCCCAATGGGGAAGGGCTGCA
GCTGAAGGAGAACTCGGAATCCGAGGGTGTTTCCTGCCACTATTGGTCGCTGTTTGACGGGCACGCGGGG
TCCGGGGCCGCGGTGGTGGCGTCACGCCTGCTGCAGCACCACATCACGGAGCAGCTGCAGGACATCGTGG
ACATCCTGAAGAACTCCGCCGTCCTGCCCCCTACCTGCCTGGGGGAGGAGCCTGAGAACACGCCCGCCAA
CAGCCGGACTCTGACCCGGGCAGCCTCCCTGCGCGGAGGGGTGGGGGCCCCGGGCTCCCCCAGCACGCCC
CCCACACGCTTCTTTACCGAGAAGAAGATTCCCCATGAGTGCCTGGTCATCGGAGCGCTTGAAAGTGCAT
TCAAGGAAATGGACCTACAGATAGAACGAGAGAGGAGTTCATATAATATATCTGGTGGCTGCACGGCCCT
CATTGTGATTTGCCTTTTGGGGAAGCTGTATGTTGCAAATGCTGGGGATAGCAGGGCCATAATCATCAGA
AATGGAGAAATTATCCCCATGTCTTCAGAATTTACCCCCGAGACGGAGCGCCAGCGACTTCAGTACCTGG
CATTCATGCAGCCTCACTTGCTGGGAAATGAGTTCACACATTTGGAGTTTCCAAGGAGAGTACAGAGAAA
GGAGCTTGGAAAGAAGATGCTCTACAGGGACTTTAATATGACAGGCTGGGCATACAAAACCATTGAGGAT
GAGGACTTGAAGTTCCCCCTTATATATGGAGAAGGCAAGAAGGCCCGGGTAATGGCAACTATTGGAGTGA
CCAGGGGACTTGGGGACCATGACCTGAAGGTGCATGACTCCAACATCTACATTAAACCATTCCTGTCTTC
AGCTCCAGAGGTAAGAATCTACGATCTTTCAAAATATGATCATGGATCAGATGATGTGCTGATCTTGGCC
ACTGATGGACTCTGGGACGTTTTATCAAATGAAGAAGTAGCAGAAGCAATCACTCAGTTTCTTCCTAACT
GTGATCCAGATGATCCTCACAGGTACACACTGGCAGCTCAGGACCTGGTGATGCGTGCCCGGGGTGTGCT
GAAGGACAGAGGATGGCGGATATCTAATGACCGACTGGGCTCAGGAGACGACATTTCTGTATATGTCATT
CCTTTAATACATGGAAACAAGCTGTCATGAGCGGCCGCTTACCCATACGATGTGCCAGATTACGCCTAAG
TCGAGTCTAGAGGGCCCGTTTAAACCCGCTGATCAGCCTCGACTGTGCCTTCTAGTTGCCAGCCATCTGT
TGTTTGCCCCTCCCCCGTGCCTTCCTTGACCCTGGAAGGTGCCACTCCCACTGTCCTTTCCTAATAAAAT
GAGGAAATTGCATCGCATTGTCTGAGTAGGTGTCATTCTATTCTGGGGGGTGGGGTGGGGCAGGACAGCA
AGGGGGAGGATTGGGAAGACAATAGCAGGCATGCTGGGGATGCGGTGGGCTCTATGGCTTCTGAGGCGGA
AAGAACCAGCTGGGGCTCTAGGGGGTATCCCC
[124 nt withheld, positions 2763-2886]
C
[91 nt withheld, positions 2888-2978]
AGGGTGATGGTTCACGTACCTAGAAGTTCCTATTCCGAAGTTCCTATTCTCTAGAAAGTATAGGAACTTC
CTTGGCCAAAAAGCCTGAACTCACCGCGACGTCTGTCGAGAAGTTTCTGATCGAAAAGTTCGACAGCGTC
TCCGACCTGATGCAGCTCTCGGAGGGCGAAGAATCTCGTGCTTTCAGCTTCGATGTAGGAGGGCGTGGAT
ATGTCCTGCGGGTAAATAGCTGCGCCGATGGTTTCTACAAAGATCGTTATGTTTATCGGCACTTTGCATC
GGCCGCGCTCCCGATTCCGGAAGTGCTTGACATTGGGGAGTTCAGCGAGAGCCTGACCTATTGCATCTCC
CGCCGTGCACAGGGTGTCACGTTGCAAGACCTGCCTGAAACCGAACTGCCCGCTGTTCTGCAGCCGGTCG
CGGAGGCCATGGATGCGATCGCTGCGGCCGATCTTAGCCAGACGAGCGGGTTCGGCCCATTCGGACCGCA
AGGAATCGGTCAATACACTACATGGCGTGATTTCATATGCGCGATTGCTGATCCCCATGTGTATCACTGG
CAAACTGTGATGGACGACACCGTCAGTGCGTCCGTCGCGCAGGCTCTCGATGAGCTGATGCTTTGGGCCG
AGGACTGCCCCGAAGTCCGGCACCTCGTGCACGCGGATTTCGGCTCCAACAATGTCCTGACGGACAATGG
CCGCATAACAGCGGTCATTGACTGGAGCGAGGCGATGTTCGGGGATTCCCAATACGAGGTCGCCAACATC
TTCTTCTGGAGGCCGTGGTTGGCTTGTATGGAGCAGCAGACGCGCTACTTCGAGCGGAGGCATCCGGAGC
TTGCAGGATCGCCGCGGCTCCGGGCGTATATGCTCCGCATTGGTCTTGACCAACTCTATCAGAGCTTGGT
TGACGGCAATTTCGATGATGCAGCTTGGGCGCAGGGTCGATGCGACGCAATCGTCCGATCCGGAGCCGGG
ACTGTCGGGCGTACACAAATCGCCCGCAGAAGCGCGGCCGTCTGGACCGATGGCTGTGTAGAAGTACTCG
CCGATAGTGGAAACCGACGCCCCAGCACTCGTCCGAGGGCAAAGGAATAGCACGTACTACGAGATTTCGA
TTCCACCGCCGCCTTCTATGAAAGGTTGGGCTTCGGAATCGTTTTCCGGGACGCCGGCTGGATGATCCTC
CAGCGCGGGGATCTCATGCTGGAGTTCTTCGCCCACCCCAACTTGTTTATTGCAGCTTATAATGGTTACA
AATAAAGCAATAGCATCACAAATTTCACAAATAAAGCATTTTTTTCACTGCATTCTAGTTGTGGTTTGTC
CAAACTCATCAATGTATCTTATCATGTCTGTATACCGTCGACCTCTAGCTAGAGCTTGGCGTAATCATGG
TCATAGCTGTTTCCTGTGTGAAATTGTTATCCGCTCACAATTCCACACAACATACGAGCCGGAAGCATAA
AGTGTAAAGCCTGGGGTGCCTAATGAGTGAGCTAACTCACATTAATTGCGTTGCGCTCACTGCCCGCTTT
CCAGTCGGGAAACCTGTCGTGCCAGCTGCATTAATGAATCGGCCAACGCGCGGGGAGAGGCGGTTTGCGT
ATTGGGCGCTCTTCCGCTTCCTCGCTCACTGACTCGCTGCGCTCGGTCGTTCGGCTGCGGCGAGCGGTAT
CAGCTCACTCAAAGGCGGTAATACGGTTATCCACAGAATCAGGGGATAACGCAGGAAAGAACATGTGAGC
AAAAGGCCAGCAAAAGGCCAGGAACCGTAAAAAGGCCGCGTTGCTGGCGTTTTTCCATAGGCTCCGCCCC
CCTGACGAGCATCACAAAAATCGACGCTCAAGTCAGAGGTGGCGAAACCCGACAGGACTATAAAGATACC
AGGCGTTTCCCCCTGGAAGCTCCCTCGTGCGCTCTCCTGTTCCGACCCTGCCGCTTACCGGATACCTGTC
CGCCTTTCTCCCTTCGGGAAGCGTGGCGCTTTCTCATAGCTCACGCTGTAGGTATCTCAGTTCGGTGTAG
GTCGTTCGCTCCAAGCTGGGCTGTGTGCACGAACCCCCCGTTCAGCCCGACCGCTGCGCCTTATCCGGTA
ACTATCGTCTTGAGTCCAACCCGGTAAGACACGACTTATCGCCACTGGCAGCAGCCACTGGTAACAGGAT
TAGCAGAGCGAGGTATGTAGGCGGTGCTACAGAGTTCTTGAAGTGGTGGCCTAACTACGGCTACACTAGA
AGAACAGTATTTGGTATCTGCGCTCTGCTGAAGCCAGTTACCTTCGGAAAAAGAGTTGGTAGCTCTTGAT
CCGGCAAACAAACCACCGCTGGTAGCGGTGGTTTTTTTGTTTGCAAGCAGCAGATTACGCGCAGAAAAAA
AGGATCTCAAGAAGATCCTTTGATCTTTTCTACGGGGTCTGACGCTCAGTGGAACGAAAACTCACGTTAA
GGGATTTTGGTCATGAGATTATCAAAAAGGATCTTCACCTAGATCCTTTTAAATTAAAAATGAAGTTTTA
AATCAATCTAAAGTATATATGAGTAAACTTGGTCTGACAGTTACCAATGCTTAATCAGTGAGGCACCTAT
CTCAGCGATCTGTCTATTTCGTTCATCCATAGTTGCCTGACTCCCCGTCGTGTAGATAACTACGATACGG
GAGGGCTTACCATCTGGCCCCAGTGCTGCAATGATACCGCGAGACCCACGCTCACCGGCTCCAGATTTAT
CAGCAATAAACCAGCCAGCCGGAAGGGCCGAGCGCAGAAGTGGTCCTGCAACTTTATCCGCCTCCATCCA
GTCTATTAATTGTTGCCGGGAAGCTAGAGTAAGTAGTTCGCCAGTTAATAGTTTGCGCAACGTTGTTGCC
ATTGCTACAGGCATCGTGGTGTCACGCTCGTCGTTTGGTATGGCTTCATTCAGCTCCGGTTCCCAACGAT
CAAGGCGAGTTACATGATCCCCCATGTTGTGCAAAAAAGCGGTTAGCTCCTTCGGTCCTCCGATCGTTGT
CAGAAGTAAGTTGGCCGCAGTGTTATCACTCATGGTTATGGCAGCACTGCATAATTCTCTTACTGTCATG
CCATCCGTAAGATGCTTTTCTGTGACTGGTGAGTACTCAACCAAGTCATTCTGAGAATAGTGTATGCGGC
GACCGAGTTGCTCTTGCCCGGCGTCAATACGGGATAATACCGCGCCACATAGCAGAACTTTAAAAGTGCT
CATCATTGGAAAACGTTCTTCGGGGCGAAAACTCTCAAGGATCTTACCGCTGTTGAGATCCAGTTCGATG
TAACCCACTCGTGCACCCAACTGATCTTCAGCATCTTTTACTTTCACCAGCGTTTCTGGGTGAGCAAAAA
CAGGAAGGCAAAATGCCGCAAAAAAGGGAATAAGGGCGACACGGAAATGTTGAATACTCATACTCTTCCT
TTTTCAATATTATTGAAGCATTTATCAGGGTTATTGTCTCATGAGCGGATACATATTTGAATGTATTTAG
AAAAATAAACAAATAGGGGTTCCGCGCACATTTCCCCGAAAAGTGCCACCTGACGTC
Features (pLannotate 1.2.2; 20 found; start..end, strand, type, name):
     28..80      -  misc_feature   bom (fragment): basis of mobility region from pBR322
    235..614     +  enhancer       CMV enhancer: human cytomegalovirus immediate early enhancer
    616..815     +  promoter       CMV promoter: human cytomegalovirus (CMV) immediate early promoter
    863..888     +  CDS            3xHA (fragment): three tandem HA epitope tags
    893..2407    +  CDS            PPM1H: PPM1H_HUMAN - Also known as ARHCL1, KIAA1157, URCC2. Experimental evidence at protein level: Swiss-Prot protein existence level 1. Dephosphorylates CDKN1B at 'Thr-187', thus removing a signal for proteasomal degradation. From Homo sapiens (Human).
   2420..2445    +  CDS            3xHA (fragment): three tandem HA epitope tags
   2493..2717    +  polyA_signal   bGH poly(A) signal: bovine growth hormone polyadenylation signal
   2721..2742    +  promoter       SV40 promoter (fragment): SV40 enhancer and early promoter
   2763..2996    +  rep_origin     f1 ori (fragment) (sequence partly withheld): f1 bacteriophage origin of replication; arrow indicates direction of (+) strand synthesis
   3001..3048    +  protein_bind   FRT: FLP-mediated recombination occurs in the 8-bp core sequence TCTAGAAA (Turan and Bode, 2011). FLP recombinase from the Saccharomyces cerevisiae 2μ plasmid
   3056..4078    +  CDS            HygR: hygromycin B phosphotransferase confers resistance to hygromycin
   4088..4213    +  CDS            ble (fragment): BLE_KLEPN - Experimental evidence at protein level: Swiss-Prot protein existence level 1. Binding protein with a strong affinity to the bleomycin family of antibiotics. Binds to CL990; an antimitotic-antibiotic compound. From Klebsiella pneumoniae.
   4208..4329    +  polyA_signal   SV40 poly(A) signal: SV40 polyadenylation signal
   4402..4418    -  protein_bind   lac operator: The lac repressor binds to the lac operator to inhibit transcription in E. coli. This inhibition can be relieved by adding lactose or isopropyl-β-D-thiogalactopyranoside (IPTG). lac repressor encoded by lacI
   4426..4456    -  promoter       lac promoter: promoter for the E. coli lac operon
   4471..4492    -  protein_bind   CAP binding site: CAP binding activates transcription in the presence of cAMP. E. coli catabolite activator protein
   4505..4597    -  CDS            lacI (fragment): lac repressor; lacI; The lac repressor binds to the lac operator to inhibit transcription in E. coli. This inhibition can be relieved by adding lactose or isopropyl-β-D-thiogalactopyranoside (IPTG).
   4780..5368    -  rep_origin     ori: high-copy-number ColE1/pMB1/pBR322/pUC origin of replication
   5539..6399    -  CDS            AmpR: β-lactamase; bla; confers resistance to ampicillin, carbenicillin, and related antibiotics
   6400..6504    -  promoter       AmpR promoter: bla
