[The description below was written by a language model from this plasmid's Addgene catalogue record and pLannotate feature annotations shown in this document.]
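Description:
pCMV5D HA-Δ10 PPM1H is a 6,535-nt mammalian expression plasmid on the pCMV5D backbone, built to produce an HA-tagged deletion variant of human PPM1H, a protein phosphatase. It is maintained in E. coli through a high-copy ColE1/pUC-type origin and selected with ampicillin via the β-lactamase gene and its own promoter. Leftover backbone elements annotated in the sequence include a fragment of the pBR322 bom region, a partial f1 origin, and lac promoter/operator/CAP-site remnants with a lacI fragment. None of these has an evident role in expression of the insert.

The expression cassette uses the human cytomegalovirus immediate early enhancer and promoter to drive the PPM1H open reading frame, terminated by the bovine growth hormone polyadenylation signal. The record lists an N-terminal HA tag, which matches a short HA-type annotation just upstream of the coding sequence. A second short HA-like fragment is annotated just downstream of the insert, but the record does not say whether it is in frame or translated. The mutation is given only as Δ10, and the residues removed are not specified. Downstream of the cassette lie an FRT site directly followed by a hygromycin phosphotransferase coding sequence and an SV40 polyadenylation signal, with only a small SV40 promoter fragment nearby. This arrangement resembles vectors designed for FLP-mediated integration into a genomic FRT locus with hygromycin selection, although the record states no such use. The stated purpose is mammalian expression of HA-Δ10 PPM1H. The associated work concerns how PPM1H localization influences LRRK2 kinase-dependent Rab GTPase phosphorylation and ciliogenesis in the context of Parkinson's disease.
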