Addgene plasmid #207335: pCMV5D HA-Δ10 PPM1H
Purpose: Mammalian expression of HA-Δ10 PPM1H
Depositing lab: Suzanne Pfeffer. Depositing organization: Stanford University. Publication: Localization of PPM1H phosphatase tunes Parkinson's disease-linked LRRK2 kinase-mediated Rab GTPase phosphorylation and ciliogenesis. Yeshaw WM, Adhikari A, Chiang CY, Dhekne HS, Wawro PS, Pfeffer SR. Proc Natl Acad Sci U S A. 2023 Oct 31;120(44):e2315171120. doi: 10.1073/pnas.2315171120. Epub 2023 Oct 27. PubMed 37889931.
Backbone
  Vector backbone: pCMV5D
  Vector type: Mammalian Expression
Growth in bacteria
  Bacterial resistance: Ampicillin, 100 μg/mL
  Growth temperature: 37°C
  Growth strain: DH5alpha
  Copy number: High Copy
Gene/Insert
  Gene/Insert name: PPM1H
  Species: H. sapiens (human)
  Mutation: Δ10
  Entrez Gene: PPM1H (a.k.a. ARHCL1, NERPP-2C, URCC2)
  Tag / fusion protein: HA (N terminal on insert)
  Cloning method: Unknown
  Sequencing primers: 5′ n/a
Terms and licenses: Academic/Nonprofit Terms; Industry Terms: Not Available to Industry
How to cite: pCMV5D HA-Δ10 PPM1H was a gift from Suzanne Pfeffer (Addgene plasmid # 207335 ; http://n2t.net/addgene:207335 ; RRID:Addgene_207335)
